Addgene plasmid #81880: pDONR223_HERPUD2_WT
Purpose: Gateway Donor vector containing HERPUD2 ,part of the Target Accelerator Plasmid Collection.
Depositing lab: Jesse Boehm & William Hahn & David Root. Depositing organization: Broad Institute. Publication: Systematic Functional Interrogation of Rare Cancer Variants Identifies Oncogenic Alleles. Kim E, Ilic N, Shrestha Y, Zou L, Kamburov A, Zhu C, Yang X, Lubonja R, Tran N, Nguyen C, Lawrence MS, Piccioni F, Bagul M, Doench JG, Chouinard CR, Wu X, Hogstrom L, Natoli T, Tamayo P, Horn H, Corsello SM, Lage K, Root DE, Subramanian A, Golub TR, Getz G, Boehm JS, Hahn WC. Cancer Discov. 2016 Jul;6(7):714-26. doi: 10.1158/2159-8290.CD-16-0160. Epub 2016 May 4. PubMed 27147599.
Backbone
  Vector backbone: pDONR223
  Backbone manufacturer: Invitrogen
  Backbone size w/o insert (bp): 2790
  Vector type: Gateway Entry vector
Growth in bacteria
  Bacterial resistance: Spectinomycin, 50 μg/mL
  Growth temperature: 37°C
  Growth strain: DH5alpha
  Copy number: High Copy
Gene/Insert
  Gene/Insert name: HERPUD2
  Species: H. sapiens (human)
  Mutation: A108T
  GenBank ID: NM_022373.4
  Entrez Gene: HERPUD2
  Promoter: None
  Cloning method: Gateway Cloning
  Sequencing primers: 5′ M13pUC-fwd; 3′ M13-Rev
Terms and licenses: Academic/Nonprofit Terms; Industry Terms: Not Available to Industry
Depositor comments: Open state: NO stop codon immediately follows insert
How to cite: pDONR223_HERPUD2_WT was a gift from Jesse Boehm & William Hahn & David Root (Addgene plasmid # 81880 ; http://n2t.net/addgene:81880 ; RRID:Addgene_81880)
