[The description below was written by a language model from this plasmid's Addgene catalogue record and pLannotate feature annotations shown in this document.]
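Description:
pDONR223_HERPUD2_WT is a Gateway entry clone built on the Invitrogen pDONR223 backbone, carrying the human HERPUD2 open reading frame as part of the Target Accelerator Plasmid Collection. It is a bacterial propagation and shuttle-cloning plasmid rather than an expression vector. It replicates in E. coli from a high-copy ColE1/pUC-type origin and is selected with spectinomycin through the aadA (SmR) aminoglycoside adenylyltransferase gene. This gene lies downstream of a class 1 integron Pc promoter fragment and a remnant of a gentamicin resistance gene. The sequenced record is about 4.0 kb. It also contains rrnB T1 and T2 terminators, which insulate the cloning region from read-through transcription, and short lacZα and lacI fragments that are backbone remnants.

The HERPUD2 coding sequence, roughly 1.2 kb, encodes a protein thought to be involved in the unfolded protein response. It is flanked by two attL recombination sites; the automated annotation labels the upstream one attL3 and the downstream one attL2. These sites allow LR Clonase-mediated transfer of the ORF into attR-containing destination vectors. No promoter drives the insert, and the only nearby promoter, a T7 promoter beyond the downstream attL site, is annotated on the opposite strand. The clone is in the "open" configuration, with no stop codon directly after the insert, so the ORF can be fused to C-terminal tags supplied by a destination vector. Although the name designates it as wild type, the record lists an A108T mutation relative to the reference transcript, and it does not explain this discrepancy. The collection supports systematic functional testing of cancer-associated gene variants, with clones like this serving as the source ORF for expression constructs.
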