Features (pLannotate 1.2.2; 12 found; start..end, strand, type, name):
     38..74      -  CDS            lacZα (fragment): LacZα fragment of β-galactosidase; lacZ fragment
     91..186     +  protein_bind   attL3: mutant version of attL; recombination site for the Gateway® LR reaction LR Clonase™
    189..1406    +  CDS            HERPUD2: HERP2_HUMAN - Experimental evidence at protein level: Swiss-Prot protein existence level 1. Could be involved in the unfolded protein response (UPR) pathway. From Homo sapiens (Human).
   1409..1507    -  protein_bind   attL2: mutant version of attL; recombination site for the Gateway® LR reaction LR Clonase™
   1525..1543    -  promoter       T7 promoter: promoter for bacteriophage T7 RNA polymerase
   1733..1756    +  promoter       Pc promoter (fragment): intI1 (promoter lies within the coding sequence); class 1 integron promoter
   1932..1988    +  CDS            GmR (fragment): gentamycin acetyltransferase; aacC1; confers resistance to gentamycin
   1995..2786    +  CDS            SmR: aminoglycoside adenylyltransferase (Murphy, 1985); aadA; confers resistance to spectinomycin and streptomycin
   2879..3467    +  rep_origin     ori: high-copy-number ColE1/pMB1/pBR322/pUC origin of replication
   3650..3742    +  CDS            lacI (fragment): lac repressor; lacI; The lac repressor binds to the lac operator to inhibit transcription in E. coli. This inhibition can be relieved by adding lactose or isopropyl-β-D-thiogalactopyranoside (IPTG).
   3797..3824    -  terminator     rrnB T2 terminator: transcription terminator T2 from the E. coli rrnB gene
   3956..3999    +  terminator     rrnB T1 terminator: Escherichia coli rrnB; transcription terminator T1 from the E. coli rrnB gene
>Addgene plasmid #81880 | pDONR223_HERPUD2_WT | addgene full sequence | sequence record 169003 | Addgene NGS Result
GGCAGTTCCCTACTCTCGCGTTAACGCTAGCATGGATGTTTTCCCAGTCACGACGTTGTAAAACGACGGC
CAGTCTTAAGCTCGGGCCCCAAATAATGATTTTATTTTGACTGATAGTGACCTGTTCGTTGCAACAAATT
GATGAGCAATGCTTTTTTATAATGCCAACTTTGTACAAAAAAGTTGGCATGGACCAAAGTGGGATGGAGA
TTCCTGTGACCCTCATCATTAAAGCACCGAATCAGAAATACAGTGACCAGACTATTAGCTGCTTCTTGAA
CTGGACCGTGGGGAAACTAAAAACGCATCTATCTAACGTTTACCCTAGCAAACCATTGACGAAGGATCAG
AGATTGGTGTATTCGGGCAGACTGCTTCCCGATCATCTGCAGCTGAAAGACATTCTCAGAAAACAAGATG
AGTATCATATGGTTCATCTAGTATGTACTTCTCGGACTCCTCCCAGTTCTCCAAAATCCAGCACCAATAG
AGAAAGTCATGAAGCATTGACATCCAGCAGCAATTCTAGTTCAGATCATTCAGGATCAACAACTCCATCA
TCTGGTCAAGAAACCTTGTCTTTAGCTGTGGGTTCTTCCTCAGAAGGATTGAGGCAGCGTACCCTTCCAC
AAGCACAAACTGACCAAGCACAGAGTCACCAGTTTCCATATGTAATGCAAGGAAATGTAGACAACCAATT
TCCTGGGCAAGCTGCTCCACCTGGATTCCCAGTGTATCCCGCGTTTAGCCCACTGCAGATGCTATGGTGG
CAACAGATGTATGCTCATCAGTATTATATGCAGTATCAAGCTGCAGTTTCAGCTCAGGCCACATCAAATG
TCAACCCAACCCAGCCTACTACTTCACAGCCTCTAAATTTGGCACATGTTCCTGGAGAAGAACCCCCACC
AGCTCCAAACCTAGTGGCCCAAGAAAATCGACCCATGAATGAGAATGTTCAAATGAATGCACAGGGAGGT
CCAGTACTAAATGAAGAAGACTTCAATCGAGACTGGCTAGACTGGATGTACACGTTCTCACGAGCTGCGA
TTCTCCTTAGCATTGTATACTTCTATTCTTCTTTTAGTCGGTTTATCATGGTAATGGGAGCCATGCTACT
GGTTTATTTACACCAAGCTGGATGGTTTCCTTTTAGGCAAGAAGGAGGTCATCAGCAGGCTCCCAACAAT
AATGCCGAAGTTAACAATGATGGGCAAAATGCAAACAACTTGGAACTTGAAGAAATGGAGCGTCTTATGG
ATGATGGGCTTGAAGATGAGAGTGGAGAAGATGGAGGTGAAGATGCCAGTGCAATTCAAAGGCCTGGATT
AATGGCTTCAGCTTGGTCTTTCATCACCACCTTCTTTACTTCACTAATACCAGAGGGGCCTCCCCAGGTT
GCCAATTGCCCAACTTTCTTGTACAAAGTTGGCATTATAAGAAAGCATTGCTTATCAATTTGTTGCAACG
AACAGGTCACTATCAGTCAAAATAAAATCATTATTTGCCATCCAGCTGATATCCCCTATAGTGAGTCGTA
TTACATGGTCATAGCTGTTTCCTGGCAGCTCTGGCCCGTGTCTCAAAATCTCTGATGTTACATTGCACAA
GATAAAAATATATCATCATGCCTCCTCTAGACCAGCCAGGACAGAAATGCCTCGACTTCGCTGCTACCCA
AGGTTGCCGGGTGACGCACACCGTGGAAACGGATGAAGGCACGAACCCAGTGGACATAAGCCTGTTCGGT
TCGTAAGCTGTAATGCAAGTAGCGTATGCGCTCACGCAACTGGTCCAGAACCTTGACCGAACGCAGCGGT
GGTAACGGCGCAGTGGCGGTTTTCATGGCTTGTTATGACTGTTTTTTTGGGGTACAGTCTATGCCTCGGG
CATCCAAGCAGCAAGCGCGTTACGCCGTGGGTCGATGTTTGATGTTATGGAGCAGCAACGATGTTACGCA
GCAGGGCAGTCGCCCTAAAACAAAGTTAAACATTATGAGGGAAGCGGTGATCGCCGAAGTATCGACTCAA
CTATCAGAGGTAGTTGGCGTCATCGAGCGCCATCTCGAACCGACGTTGCTGGCCGTACATTTGTACGGCT
CCGCAGTGGATGGCGGCCTGAAGCCACACAGTGATATTGATTTGCTGGTTACGGTGACCGTAAGGCTTGA
TGAAACAACGCGGCGAGCTTTGATCAACGACCTTTTGGAAACTTCGGCTTCCCCTGGAGAGAGCGAGATT
CTCCGCGCTGTAGAAGTCACCATTGTTGTGCACGACGACATCATTCCGTGGCGTTATCCAGCTAAGCGCG
AACTGCAATTTGGAGAATGGCAGCGCAATGACATTCTTGCAGGTATCTTCGAGCCAGCCACGATCGACAT
TGATCTGGCTATCTTGCTGACAAAAGCAAGAGAACATAGCGTTGCCTTGGTAGGTCCAGCGGCGGAGGAA
CTCTTTGATCCGGTTCCTGAACAGGATCTATTTGAGGCGCTAAATGAAACCTTAACGCTATGGAACTCGC
CGCCCGACTGGGCTGGCGATGAGCGAAATGTAGTGCTTACGTTGTCCCGCATTTGGTACAGCGCAGTAAC
CGGCAAAATCGCGCCGAAGGATGTCGCTGCCGACTGGGCAATGGAGCGCCTGCCGGCCCAGTATCAGCCC
GTCATACTTGAAGCTAGACAGGCTTATCTTGGACAAGAAGAAGATCGCTTGGCCTCGCGCGCAGATCAGT
TGGAAGAATTTGTCCACTACGTGAAAGGCGAGATCACCAAGGTAGTCGGCAAATAACCCTCGAGCCACCC
ATGACCAAAATCCCTTAACGTGAGTTACGCGTCGTTCCACTGAGCGTCAGACCCCGTAGAAAAGATCAAA
GGATCTTCTTGAGATCCTTTTTTTCTGCGCGTAATCTGCTGCTTGCAAACAAAAAAACCACCGCTACCAG
CGGTGGTTTGTTTGCCGGATCAAGAGCTACCAACTCTTTTTCCGAAGGTAACTGGCTTCAGCAGAGCGCA
GATACCAAATACTGTTCTTCTAGTGTAGCCGTAGTTAGGCCACCACTTCAAGAACTCTGTAGCACCGCCT
ACATACCTCGCTCTGCTAATCCTGTTACCAGTGGCTGCTGCCAGTGGCGATAAGTCGTGTCTTACCGGGT
TGGACTCAAGACGATAGTTACCGGATAAGGCGCAGCGGTCGGGCTGAACGGGGGGTTCGTGCACACAGCC
CAGCTTGGAGCGAACGACCTACACCGAACTGAGATACCTACAGCGTGAGCTATGAGAAAGCGCCACGCTT
CCCGAAGGGAGAAAGGCGGACAGGTATCCGGTAAGCGGCAGGGTCGGAACAGGAGAGCGCACGAGGGAGC
TTCCAGGGGGAAACGCCTGGTATCTTTATAGTCCTGTCGGGTTTCGCCACCTCTGACTTGAGCGTCGATT
TTTGTGATGCTCGTCAGGGGGGCGGAGCCTATGGAAAAACGCCAGCAACGCGGCCTTTTTACGGTTCCTG
GCCTTTTGCTGGCCTTTTGCTCACATGTTCTTTCCTGCGTTATCCCCTGATTCTGTGGATAACCGTATTA
CCGCCTTTGAGTGAGCTGATACCGCTCGCCGCAGCCGAACGACCGAGCGCAGCGAGTCAGTGAGCGAGGA
AGCGGAAGAGCGCCCAATACGCAAACCGCCTCTCCCCGCGCGTTGGCCGATTCATTAATGCAGCTGGCAC
GACAGGTTTCCCGACTGGAAAGCGGGCAGTGAGCGCAACGCAATTAATACGCGTACCGCTAGCCAGGAAG
AGTTTGTAGAAACGCAAAAAGGCCATCCGTCAGGATGGCCTTCTGCTTAGTTTGATGCCTGGCAGTTTAT
GGCGGGCGTCCTGCCCGCCACCCTCCGGGCCGTTGCTTCACAACGTTCAAATCCGCTCCCGGCGGATTTG
TCCTACTCAGGAGAGCGTTCACCGACAAACAACAGATAAAACGAAAGGCCCAGTCTTCCGACTGAGCCTT
TCGTTTTATTTGATGCCT
