>Addgene plasmid #81880 | pDONR223_HERPUD2_WT | depositor partial sequence | sequence record 155199 | Insert sequence
ATGGACCAAAGTGGGATGGAGATTCCTGTGACCCTCATCATTAAAGCACCGAATCAGAAATACAGTGACC
AGACTATTAGCTGCTTCTTGAACTGGACCGTGGGGAAACTAAAAACGCATCTATCTAACGTTTACCCTAG
CAAACCATTGACGAAGGATCAGAGATTGGTGTATTCGGGCAGACTGCTTCCCGATCATCTGCAGCTGAAA
GACATTCTCAGAAAACAAGATGAGTATCATATGGTTCATCTAGTATGTACTTCTCGGACTCCTCCCAGTT
CTCCAAAATCCAGCACCAATAGAGAAAGTCATGAAGCATTGACATCCAGCAGCAATTCTAGTTCAGATCA
TTCAGGATCAACAACTCCATCATCTGGTCAAGAAACCTTGTCTTTAGCTGTGGGTTCTTCCTCAGAAGGA
TTGAGGCAGCGTACCCTTCCACAAGCACAAACTGACCAAGCACAGAGTCACCAGTTTCCATATGTAATGC
AAGGAAATGTAGACAACCAATTTCCTGGGCAAGCTGCTCCACCTGGATTCCCAGTGTATCCCGCGTTTAG
CCCACTGCAGATGCTATGGTGGCAACAGATGTATGCTCATCAGTATTATATGCAGTATCAAGCTGCAGTT
TCAGCTCAGGCCACATCAAATGTCAACCCAACCCAGCCTACTACTTCACAGCCTCTAAATTTGGCACATG
TTCCTGGAGAAGAACCCCCACCAGCTCCAAACCTAGTGGCCCAAGAAAATCGACCCATGAATGAGAATGT
TCAAATGAATGCACAGGGAGGTCCAGTACTAAATGAAGAAGACTTCAATCGAGACTGGCTAGACTGGATG
TACACGTTCTCACGAGCTGCGATTCTCCTTAGCATTGTATACTTCTATTCTTCTTTTAGTCGGTTTATCA
TGGTAATGGGAGCCATGCTACTGGTTTATTTACACCAAGCTGGATGGTTTCCTTTTAGGCAAGAAGGAGG
TCATCAGCAGGCTCCCAACAATAATGCCGAAGTTAACAATGATGGGCAAAATGCAAACAACTTGGAACTT
GAAGAAATGGAGCGTCTTATGGATGATGGGCTTGAAGATGAGAGTGGAGAAGATGGAGGTGAAGATGCCA
GTGCAATTCAAAGGCCTGGATTAATGGCTTCAGCTTGGTCTTTCATCACCACCTTCTTTACTTCACTAAT
ACCAGAGGGGCCTCCCCAGGTTGCCAAT
